Addgene plasmid #107820: pHBS961 TDP43 RRM-GFP G295S
Purpose: To test the effect of sequence on TDP43 droplet properties
Depositing lab: Rajat Rohatgi. Depositing organization: Stanford University.
Backbone
  Vector backbone: pCS2-Dest
  Vector type: Mammalian Expression
Growth in bacteria
  Bacterial resistance: Ampicillin, 100 μg/mL
  Growth temperature: 37°C
  Growth strain: DH5alpha
  Copy number: High Copy
Gene/Insert
  Gene/Insert name: TARDBP mutant
  Species: H. sapiens (human)
  Mutation: G295S mutation in LLPS reporter
  Entrez Gene: TARDBP (a.k.a. ALS10, TDP-43)
  Cloning method: Gibson Cloning
Terms and licenses: Academic/Nonprofit Terms; Industry Terms: Not Available to Industry
How to cite: pHBS961 TDP43 RRM-GFP G295S was a gift from Rajat Rohatgi (Addgene plasmid # 107820 ; http://n2t.net/addgene:107820 ; RRID:Addgene_107820)
