[The description below was written by a language model from this plasmid's Addgene catalogue record and pLannotate feature annotations shown in this document.]
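Description:
pHBS961 TDP43 RRM-GFP G295S is a mammalian expression plasmid of about 5.7 kb built on the Gateway-adapted pCS2-Dest backbone. It is maintained in E. coli at high copy through a ColE1/pUC-type origin and selected with ampicillin via the β-lactamase gene. An f1 origin and remnants of the lac region (lac promoter/operator, lacZα and lacI fragments) are carried over from the parental vector. Two sequence records, one from the depositor and one from repository sequencing, differ by only a few nucleotides and give the same feature layout.

The expression cassette is driven by the simian CMV IE94 enhancer/promoter, which runs across the plasmid's numbering origin into an SP6 promoter. The insert lies between attB1 and attB2 sites and is followed by an SV40 polyadenylation signal. T7 (partial) and T3 promoters sit downstream in the opposite orientation. The SP6 site, typical of pCS2 vectors, could in principle support in vitro transcription of sense RNA.

The insert, assembled by Gibson cloning, is a mutant human TARDBP (TDP-43) construct described as a liquid-liquid phase separation reporter carrying a G295S substitution. Only superfolder GFP is annotated within it, with several hundred unannotated bases on either side that presumably encode the TDP-43 portions. The name suggests a GFP placed at or replacing the RRM region, but the record does not spell out this architecture or the exact TDP-43 boundaries. The stated purpose is to test how sequence changes affect the properties of TDP-43 droplets, presumably by imaging the fluorescent fusion protein in transfected cells.
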