Features (pLannotate 1.2.2; 17 found; start..end, strand, type, name):
     35..53      +  promoter       SP6 promoter: promoter for bacteriophage SP6 RNA polymerase
    108..132     +  protein_bind   attB1: mutant version of attB; recombination site for the Gateway® BP reaction BP Clonase™
    478..1179    +  CDS            Superfolder GFP: Superfolder GFP is a basic (constitutively fluorescent) green fluorescent protein published in 2005, derived from Aequorea victoria. It is reported to be a very rapidly-maturing weak dimer.
   1660..1684    -  protein_bind   attB2: mutant version of attB; recombination site for the Gateway® BP reaction BP Clonase™
   1707..1724    -  promoter       T7 promoter (fragment): promoter for bacteriophage T7 RNA polymerase
   1729..1863    -  polyA_signal   SV40 poly(A) signal: SV40 polyadenylation signal
   1976..1994    -  promoter       T3 promoter: promoter for bacteriophage T3 RNA polymerase
   2039..2055    -  protein_bind   lac operator: The lac repressor binds to the lac operator to inhibit transcription in E. coli. This inhibition can be relieved by adding lactose or isopropyl-β-D-thiogalactopyranoside (IPTG). lac repressor encoded by lacI
   2063..2093    -  promoter       lac promoter: promoter for the E. coli lac operon
   2108..2129    -  protein_bind   CAP binding site: CAP binding activates transcription in the presence of cAMP. E. coli catabolite activator protein
   2142..2234    -  CDS            lacI (fragment): lac repressor; lacI; The lac repressor binds to the lac operator to inhibit transcription in E. coli. This inhibition can be relieved by adding lactose or isopropyl-β-D-thiogalactopyranoside (IPTG).
   2417..3005    -  rep_origin     ori: high-copy-number ColE1/pMB1/pBR322/pUC origin of replication
   3176..4036    -  CDS            AmpR: β-lactamase; bla; confers resistance to ampicillin, carbenicillin, and related antibiotics
   4037..4141    -  promoter       AmpR promoter: bla
   4194..4622    -  rep_origin     f1 ori (sequence partly withheld): f1 bacteriophage origin of replication; arrow indicates direction of (+) strand synthesis
   4627..4693    -  CDS            lacZα (fragment): LacZα fragment of β-galactosidase; lacZ fragment
   4696..5680    +  promoter       CMV IE94 promoter: enhancer/promoter region of simian cytomegalovirus major immediate early transcription unit IE94
>Addgene plasmid #107820 | pHBS961 TDP43 RRM-GFP G295S | depositor full sequence | sequence record 203574 | pHBS961 TDP43 RRM-GFP G295S sequence 5680 bps
CGCCATTCTGCCTGGGGACGTCGGAGCAAGCTTGATTTAGGTGACACTATAGAATACAAGCTACTTGTTC
TTTTTGCAGGATCCCATCGATTCGAATTCAAGGATCAACAAGTTTGTACAAAAAAGCAGGCTGGCGCCGG
TACCACCGGTGCCACCATGGGATCCATGTCTGAATATATTCGGGTAACCGAAGATGAGAACGATGAGCCC
ATTGAAATACCATCGGAAGACGATGGGACGGTGCTGCTCTCCACGGTTACAGCCCAGTTTCCAGGGGCGT
GTGGGCTTCGCTACAGGAATCCAGTGTCTCAGTGTATGAGAGGTGTCCGGCTGGTAGAAGGAATTCTGCA
TGCCCCAGATGCTGGCTGGGGAAATCTGGTGTATGTTGTCAACTATCCAAAAGATAACAAAAGAAAAATG
GATGAGACAGATGCTTCATCAGCAGTGAAAGTGAAAAGAGCAGTCCAGAAAACATCCAGTAAAGGAGAGG
AACTATTTACAGGTACTGTGCCTATCAAAGTCGAGCTGGACGGCGACGTAAACGGCCACAAGTTCAGCGT
GCGTGGCGAGGGCGAGGGCGATGCCACCGAGGGCAAGCTGACCCTGAAGTTCATCTGCACCACCGGCAAG
CTGCCGGTGCCGTGGCCGACCCTCGTGACCACCCTGACCTACGGCGTGCAGTGCTTCAGCCGCTACCCGG
ACCACATGAAGCGTCACGACTTCTTCAAGTCCGCCATGCCGGAAGGCTACGTCCAGGAGCGCACCATCGA
GTTCAAGGACGACGGCACCTACAAGACCCGCGCGGAGGTGAAGTTCGAGGGCGACACCCTGGTGAACCGC
ATCGAGCTGAAGGGCAACGACTTCAAGGAGGACGGCAACATCCTGGGTCACAAGCTGGAGTACAACCACA
ACAGCCACAACGTCCGTATCGAAGCCGACAAGCAGAAGAACGGCATCAAGGCTAACTTCAAGATCCGCCA
CAACGTTGAGGACGGCAGCCAGCAGGAAGCCGACCACAAACAGCAGAACACCCCGATCGGCGACGGCCCG
GTGCGCCTGCCGGACAACCACTATCTGAGCACCCAGACCACGCTGAGCAAAGACCCGAACGAGAAGCGCG
ATCACATGGTCCTGAAGGAGTTCGTGACGGCAGCCGGTATCACTAAAGGTGAAGATGAAAGTGGATCCAA
TGCCGAACCTAAGCACAATAGCAATAGACAGTTAGAAAGAAGTGGAAGATTTGGTGGTAATCCAGGTGGC
TTTGGGAATCAGGGTGGATTTGGTAATAGCAGAGGGTCTGGAGCTGGTTTGGGAAACAATCAAGGTAGTA
ATATGGGTGGTGGGATGAACTTTGGTGCGTTCAGCATTAATCCAGCCATGATGGCTGCCGCCCAGGCAGC
ACTACAGAGCAGTTGGGGTATGATGGGCATGTTAGCCAGCCAGCAGAACCAGTCAGGCCCATCGGGTAAT
AACCAAAACCAAGGCAACATGCAGAGGGAGCCAAACCAGGCCTTCGGTTCTGGAAATAACTCTTATAGTG
GCTCTAATTCTGGTGCAGCAATTGGTTGGGGATCAGCATCCAATGCAGGGTCGGGCAGTGGTTTTAATGG
AGGCTTTGGCTCAAGCATGGATTCTAAGTCTTCTGGCTGGGGAATGTAGACCCAGCTTTCTTGTACAAAG
TGGTTGATCCTCTCGAGCCTCTAGAACTATAGTGAGTCGTATTACGTAGATCCAGACATGATAAGATACA
TTGATGAGTTTGGACAAACCACAACTAGAATGCAGTGAAAAAAATGCTTTATTTGTGAAATTTGTGATGC
TATTGCTTTATTTGTAACCATTATAAGCTGCAATAAACAAGTTAACAACAACAATTGCATTCATTTTATG
TTTCAGGTTCAGGGGGAGGTGTGGGAGGTTTTTTAATTCGCGGCCGCGGCGCCAATGCATTGGGCCCGGT
ACCCAGCTTTTGTTCCCTTTAGTGAGGGTTAATTGCGCGCTTGGCGTAATCATGGTCATAGCTGTTTCCT
GTGTGAAATTGTTATCCGCTCACAATTCCACACAACATACGAGCCGGAAGCATAAAGTGTAAAGCCTGGG
GTGCCTAATGAGTGAGCTAACTCACATTAATTGCGTTGCGCTCACTGCCCGCTTTCCAGTCGGGAAACCT
GTCGTGCCAGCTGCATTAATGAATCGGCCAACGCGCGGGGAGAGGCGGTTTGCGTATTGGGCGCTCTTCC
GCTTCCTCGCTCACTGACTCGCTGCGCTCGGTCGTTCGGCTGCGGCGAGCGGTATCAGCTCACTCAAAGG
CGGTAATACGGTTATCCACAGAATCAGGGGATAACGCAGGAAAGAACATGTGAGCAAAAGGCCAGCAAAA
GGCCAGGAACCGTAAAAAGGCCGCGTTGCTGGCGTTTTTCCATAGGCTCCGCCCCCCTGACGAGCATCAC
AAAAATCGACGCTCAAGTCAGAGGTGGCGAAACCCGACAGGACTATAAAGATACCAGGCGTTTCCCCCTG
GAAGCTCCCTCGTGCGCTCTCCTGTTCCGACCCTGCCGCTTACCGGATACCTGTCCGCCTTTCTCCCTTC
GGGAAGCGTGGCGCTTTCTCATAGCTCACGCTGTAGGTATCTCAGTTCGGTGTAGGTCGTTCGCTCCAAG
CTGGGCTGTGTGCACGAACCCCCCGTTCAGCCCGACCGCTGCGCCTTATCCGGTAACTATCGTCTTGAGT
CCAACCCGGTAAGACACGACTTATCGCCACTGGCAGCAGCCACTGGTAACAGGATTAGCAGAGCGAGGTA
TGTAGGCGGTGCTACAGAGTTCTTGAAGTGGTGGCCTAACTACGGCTACACTAGAAGGACAGTATTTGGT
ATCTGCGCTCTGCTGAAGCCAGTTACCTTCGGAAAAAGAGTTGGTAGCTCTTGATCCGGCAAACAAACCA
CCGCTGGTAGCGGTGGTTTTTTTGTTTGCAAGCAGCAGATTACGCGCAGAAAAAAAGGATCTCAAGAAGA
TCCTTTGATCTTTTCTACGGGGTCTGACGCTCAGTGGAACGAAAACTCACGTTAAGGGATTTTGGTCATG
AGATTATCAAAAAGGATCTTCACCTAGATCCTTTTAAATTAAAAATGAAGTTTTAAATCAATCTAAAGTA
TATATGAGTAAACTTGGTCTGACAGTTACCAATGCTTAATCAGTGAGGCACCTATCTCAGCGATCTGTCT
ATTTCGTTCATCCATAGTTGCCTGACTCCCCGTCGTGTAGATAACTACGATACGGGAGGGCTTACCATCT
GGCCCCAGTGCTGCAATGATACCGCGAGACCCACGCTCACCGGCTCCAGATTTATCAGCAATAAACCAGC
CAGCCGGAAGGGCCGAGCGCAGAAGTGGTCCTGCAACTTTATCCGCCTCCATCCAGTCTATTAATTGTTG
CCGGGAAGCTAGAGTAAGTAGTTCGCCAGTTAATAGTTTGCGCAACGTTGTTGCCATTGCTACAGGCATC
GTGGTGTCACGCTCGTCGTTTGGTATGGCTTCATTCAGCTCCGGTTCCCAACGATCAAGGCGAGTTACAT
GATCCCCCATGTTGTGCAAAAAAGCGGTTAGCTCCTTCGGTCCTCCGATCGTTGTCAGAAGTAAGTTGGC
CGCAGTGTTATCACTCATGGTTATGGCAGCACTGCATAATTCTCTTACTGTCATGCCATCCGTAAGATGC
TTTTCTGTGACTGGTGAGTACTCAACCAAGTCATTCTGAGAATAGTGTATGCGGCGACCGAGTTGCTCTT
GCCCGGCGTCAATACGGGATAATACCGCGCCACATAGCAGAACTTTAAAAGTGCTCATCATTGGAAAACG
TTCTTCGGGGCGAAAACTCTCAAGGATCTTACCGCTGTTGAGATCCAGTTCGATGTAACCCACTCGTGCA
CCCAACTGATCTTCAGCATCTTTTACTTTCACCAGCGTTTCTGGGTGAGCAAAAACAGGAAGGCAAAATG
CCGCAAAAAAGGGAATAAGGGCGACACGGAAATGTTGAATACTCATACTCTTCCTTTTTCAATATTATTG
AAGCATTTATCAGGGTTATTGTCTCATGAGCGGATACATATTTGAATGTATTTAGAAAAATAAACAAATA
GGGGTTCCGCGCACATTTCCCCGAAAAGTGCCACCTAAATTGTAAGCGTTAATATTTTGTTAAAATTCGC
GTTAAATTTTTGTTAAATCAGCTCATTTTTTAACCAATAGGCCGAAATCGGCAAAATCCCTTATAAATCA
AAAGAATAGACCGAGATAGGGT
[37 nt withheld, positions 4293-4329]
AAAGAACGTGGACTCCAACGTCAAAGG
[49 nt withheld, positions 4357-4405]
T
[91 nt withheld, positions 4407-4497]
G
[124 nt withheld, positions 4499-4622]
CCCATTCGCCATTCAGGCTGCGCAACTGTTGGGAAGGGCGATCGGTGCGGGCCTCTTCGCTATTACGCCA
GTCGACCATAGCCAATTCAATATGGCGTATATGGACTCATGCCAATTCAATATGGTGGATCTGGACCTGT
GCCAATTCAATATGGCGTATATGGACTCGTGCCAATTCAATATGGTGGATCTGGACCCCAGCCAATTCAA
TATGGCGGACTTGGCACCATGCCAATTCAATATGGCGGACTTGGCACTGTGCCAACTGGGGAGGGGTCTA
CTTGGCACGGTGCCAAGTTTGAGGAGGGGTCTTGGCCCTGTGCCAAGTCCGCCATATTGAATTGGCATGG
TGCCAATAATGGCGGCCATATTGGCTATATGCCAGGATCAATATATAGGCAATATCCAATATGGCCCTAT
GCCAATATGGCTATTGGCCAGGTTCAATACTATGTATTGGCCCTATGCCATATAGTATTCCATATATGGG
TTTTCCTATTGACGTAGATAGCCCCTCCCAATGGGCGGTCCCATATACCATATATGGGGCTTCCTAATAC
CGCCCATAGCCACTCCCCCATTGACGTCAATGGTCTCTATATATGGTCTTTCCTATTGACGTCATATGGG
CGGTCCTATTGACGTATATGGCGCCTCCCCCATTGACGTCAATTACGGTAAATGGCCCGCCTGGCTCAAT
GCCCATTGACGTCAATAGGACCACCCACCATTGACGTCAATGGGATGGCTCATTGCCCATTCATATCCGT
TCTCACGCCCCCTATTGACGTCAATGACGGTAAATGGCCCACTTGGCAGTACATCAATATCTATTAATAG
TAACTTGGCAAGTACATTACTATTGGAAGGACGCCAGGGTACATTGGCAGTACTCCCATTGACGTCAATG
GCGGTAAATGGCCCGCGATGGCTGCCAAGTACATCCCCATTGACGTCAATGGGGAGGGGCAATGACGCAA
ATGGGCGTTCCATTGACGTAAATGGGCGGTAGGCGTGCCTAATGGGAGGTCTATATAAGCAATGCTCGTT
TAGGGAAC
