Features (pLannotate 1.2.2; 17 found; start..end, strand, type, name):
     23..41      +  promoter       SP6 promoter: promoter for bacteriophage SP6 RNA polymerase
     96..120     +  protein_bind   attB1: mutant version of attB; recombination site for the Gateway® BP reaction BP Clonase™
    466..1167    +  CDS            Superfolder GFP: Superfolder GFP is a basic (constitutively fluorescent) green fluorescent protein published in 2005, derived from Aequorea victoria. It is reported to be a very rapidly-maturing weak dimer.
   1648..1672    -  protein_bind   attB2: mutant version of attB; recombination site for the Gateway® BP reaction BP Clonase™
   1695..1712    -  promoter       T7 promoter (fragment): promoter for bacteriophage T7 RNA polymerase
   1717..1851    -  polyA_signal   SV40 poly(A) signal: SV40 polyadenylation signal
   1964..1982    -  promoter       T3 promoter: promoter for bacteriophage T3 RNA polymerase
   2027..2043    -  protein_bind   lac operator: The lac repressor binds to the lac operator to inhibit transcription in E. coli. This inhibition can be relieved by adding lactose or isopropyl-β-D-thiogalactopyranoside (IPTG). lac repressor encoded by lacI
   2051..2081    -  promoter       lac promoter: promoter for the E. coli lac operon
   2096..2117    -  protein_bind   CAP binding site: CAP binding activates transcription in the presence of cAMP. E. coli catabolite activator protein
   2130..2222    -  CDS            lacI (fragment): lac repressor; lacI; The lac repressor binds to the lac operator to inhibit transcription in E. coli. This inhibition can be relieved by adding lactose or isopropyl-β-D-thiogalactopyranoside (IPTG).
   2405..2993    -  rep_origin     ori: high-copy-number ColE1/pMB1/pBR322/pUC origin of replication
   3164..4024    -  CDS            AmpR: β-lactamase; bla; confers resistance to ampicillin, carbenicillin, and related antibiotics
   4025..4129    -  promoter       AmpR promoter: bla
   4182..4610    -  rep_origin     f1 ori (sequence partly withheld): f1 bacteriophage origin of replication; arrow indicates direction of (+) strand synthesis
   4615..4681    -  CDS            lacZα (fragment): LacZα fragment of β-galactosidase; lacZ fragment
   4688..5665    +  promoter       CMV IE94 promoter: enhancer/promoter region of simian cytomegalovirus major immediate early transcription unit IE94
>Addgene plasmid #107820 | pHBS961 TDP43 RRM-GFP G295S | addgene full sequence | sequence record 207933 | Addgene NGS Result
TGGGGACGTCGGAGCAAGCTTGATTTAGGTGACACTATAGAATACAAGCTACTTGTTCTTTTTGCAGGAT
CCCATCGATTCGAATTCAAGGATCAACAAGTTTGTACAAAAAAGCAGGCTGGCGCCGGTACCACCGGTGC
CACCATGGGATCCATGTCTGAATATATTCGGGTAACCGAAGATGAGAACGATGAGCCCATTGAAATACCA
TCGGAAGACGATGGGACGGTGCTGCTCTCCACGGTTACAGCCCAGTTTCCAGGGGCGTGTGGGCTTCGCT
ACAGGAATCCAGTGTCTCAGTGTATGAGAGGTGTCCGGCTGGTAGAAGGAATTCTGCATGCCCCAGATGC
TGGCTGGGGAAATCTGGTGTATGTTGTCAACTATCCAAAAGATAACAAAAGAAAAATGGATGAGACAGAT
GCTTCATCAGCAGTGAAAGTGAAAAGAGCAGTCCAGAAAACATCCAGTAAAGGAGAGGAACTATTTACAG
GTACTGTGCCTATCAAAGTCGAGCTGGACGGCGACGTAAACGGCCACAAGTTCAGCGTGCGTGGCGAGGG
CGAGGGCGATGCCACCGAGGGCAAGCTGACCCTGAAGTTCATCTGCACCACCGGCAAGCTGCCGGTGCCG
TGGCCGACCCTCGTGACCACCCTGACCTACGGCGTGCAGTGCTTCAGCCGCTACCCGGACCACATGAAGC
GTCACGACTTCTTCAAGTCCGCCATGCCGGAAGGCTACGTCCAGGAGCGCACCATCGAGTTCAAGGACGA
CGGCACCTACAAGACCCGCGCGGAGGTGAAGTTCGAGGGCGACACCCTGGTGAACCGCATCGAGCTGAAG
GGCAACGACTTCAAGGAGGACGGCAACATCCTGGGTCACAAGCTGGAGTACAACCACAACAGCCACAACG
TCCGTATCGAAGCCGACAAGCAGAAGAACGGCATCAAGGCTAACTTCAAGATCCGCCACAACGTTGAGGA
CGGCAGCCAGCAGGAAGCCGACCACAAACAGCAGAACACCCCGATCGGCGACGGCCCGGTGCGCCTGCCG
GACAACCACTATCTGAGCACCCAGACCACGCTGAGCAAAGACCCGAACGAGAAGCGCGATCACATGGTCC
TGAAGGAGTTCGTGACGGCAGCCGGTATCACTAAAGGTGAAGATGAAAGTGGATCCAATGCCGAACCTAA
GCACAATAGCAATAGACAGTTAGAAAGAAGTGGAAGATTTGGTGGTAATCCAGGTGGCTTTGGGAATCAG
GGTGGATTTGGTAATAGCAGAGGGTCTGGAGCTGGTTTGGGAAACAATCAAGGTAGTAATATGGGTGGTG
GGATGAACTTTGGTGCGTTCAGCATTAATCCAGCCATGATGGCTGCCGCCCAGGCAGCACTACAGAGCAG
TTGGGGTATGATGGGCATGTTAGCCAGCCAGCAGAACCAGTCAGGCCCATCGGGTAATAACCAAAACCAA
GGCAACATGCAGAGGGAGCCAAACCAGGCCTTCGGTTCTGGAAATAACTCTTATAGTGGCTCTAATTCTG
GTGCAGCAATTGGTTGGGGATCAGCATCCAATGCAGGGTCGGGCAGTGGTTTTAATGGAGGCTTTGGCTC
AAGCATGGATTCTAAGTCTTCTGGCTGGGGAATGTAGACCCAGCTTTCTTGTACAAAGTGGTTGATCCTC
TCGAGCCTCTAGAACTATAGTGAGTCGTATTACGTAGATCCAGACATGATAAGATACATTGATGAGTTTG
GACAAACCACAACTAGAATGCAGTGAAAAAAATGCTTTATTTGTGAAATTTGTGATGCTATTGCTTTATT
TGTAACCATTATAAGCTGCAATAAACAAGTTAACAACAACAATTGCATTCATTTTATGTTTCAGGTTCAG
GGGGAGGTGTGGGAGGTTTTTTAATTCGCGGCCGCGGCGCCAATGCATTGGGCCCGGTACCCAGCTTTTG
TTCCCTTTAGTGAGGGTTAATTGCGCGCTTGGCGTAATCATGGTCATAGCTGTTTCCTGTGTGAAATTGT
TATCCGCTCACAATTCCACACAACATACGAGCCGGGAGCATAAAGTGTAAAGCCTGGGGTGCCTAATGAG
TGAGCTAACTCACATTAATTGCGTTGCGCTCACTGCCCGCTTTCCAGTCGGGAAACCTGTCGTGCCAGCT
GCATTAATGAATCGGCCAACGCGCGGGGAGAGGCGGTTTGCGTATTGGGCGCTCTTCCGCTTCCTCGCTC
ACTGACTCGCTGCGCTCGGTCGTTCGGCTGCGGCGAGCGGTATCAGCTCACTCAAAGGCGGTAATACGGT
TATCCACAGAATCAGGGGATAACGCAGGAAAGAACATGTGAGCAAAAGGCCAGCAAAAGGCCAGGAACCG
TAAAAAGGCCGCGTTGCTGGCGTTTTTCCATAGGCTCCGCCCCCCTGACGAGCATCACAAAAATCGACGC
TCAAGTCAGAGGTGGCGAAACCCGACAGGACTATAAAGATACCAGGCGTTTCCCCCTGGAAGCTCCCTCG
TGCGCTCTCCTGTTCCGACCCTGCCGCTTACCGGATACCTGTCCGCCTTTCTCCCTTCGGGAAGCGTGGC
GCTTTCTCATAGCTCACGCTGTAGGTATCTCAGTTCGGTGTAGGTCGTTCGCTCCAAGCTGGGCTGTGTG
CACGAACCCCCCGTTCAGCCCGACCGCTGCGCCTTATCCGGTAACTATCGTCTTGAGTCCAACCCGGTAA
GACACGACTTATCGCCACTGGCAGCAGCCACTGGTAACAGGATTAGCAGAGCGAGGTATGTAGGCGGTGC
TACAGAGTTCTTGAAGTGGTGGCCTAACTACGGCTACACTAGAAGAACAGTATTTGGTATCTGCGCTCTG
CTGAAGCCAGTTACCTTCGGAAAAAGAGTTGGTAGCTCTTGATCCGGCAAACAAACCACCGCTGGTAGCG
GTGGTTTTTTTGTTTGCAAGCAGCAGATTACGCGCAGAAAAAAAGGATCTCAAGAAGATCCTTTGATCTT
TTCTACGGGGTCTGACGCTCAGTGGAACGAAAACTCACGTTAAGGGATTTTGGTCATGAGATTATCAAAA
AGGATCTTCACCTAGATCCTTTTAAATTAAAAATGAAGTTTTAAATCAATCTAAAGTATATATGAGTAAA
CTTGGTCTGACAGTTACCAATGCTTAATCAGTGAGGCACCTATCTCAGCGATCTGTCTATTTCGTTCATC
CATAGTTGCCTGACTCCCCGTCGTGTAGATAACTACGATACGGGAGGGCTTACCATCTGGCCCCAGTGCT
GCAATGATACCGCGAGACCCACGCTCACCGGCTCCAGATTTATCAGCAATAAACCAGCCAGCCGGAAGGG
CCGAGCGCAGAAGTGGTCCTGCAACTTTATCCGCCTCCATCCAGTCTATTAATTGTTGCCGGGAAGCTAG
AGTAAGTAGTTCGCCAGTTAATAGTTTGCGCAACGTTGTTGCCATTGCTACAGGCATCGTGGTGTCACGC
TCGTCGTTTGGTATGGCTTCATTCAGCTCCGGTTCCCAACGATCAAGGCGAGTTACATGATCCCCCATGT
TGTGCAAAAAAGCGGTTAGCTCCTTCGGTCCTCCGATCGTTGTCAGAAGTAAGTTGGCCGCAGTGTTATC
ACTCATGGTTATGGCAGCACTGCATAATTCTCTTACTGTCATGCCATCCGTAAGATGCTTTTCTGTGACT
GGTGAGTACTCAACCAAGTCATTCTGAGAATAGTGTATGCGGCGACCGAGTTGCTCTTGCCCGGCGTCAA
TACGGGATAATACCGCGCCACATAGCAGAACTTTAAAAGTGCTCATCATTGGAAAACGTTCTTCGGGGCG
AAAACTCTCAAGGATCTTACCGCTGTTGAGATCCAGTTCGATGTAACCCACTCGTGCACCCAACTGATCT
TCAGCATCTTTTACTTTCACCAGCGTTTCTGGGTGAGCAAAAACAGGAAGGCAAAATGCCGCAAAAAAGG
GAATAAGGGCGACACGGAAATGTTGAATACTCATACTCTTCCTTTTTCAATATTATTGAAGCATTTATCA
GGGTTATTGTCTCATGAGCGGATACATATTTGAATGTATTTAGAAAAATAAACAAATAGGGGTTCCGCGC
ACATTTCCCCGAAAAGTGCCACCTAAATTGTAAGCGTTAATATTTTGTTAAAATTCGCGTTAAATTTTTG
TTAAATCAGCTCATTTTTTAACCAATAGGCCGAAATCGGCAAAATCCCTTATAAATCAAAAGAATAGACC
GAGATAGGGT
[37 nt withheld, positions 4281-4317]
AAAGAACGTGGACTCCAACGTCAAAGG
[49 nt withheld, positions 4345-4393]
T
[91 nt withheld, positions 4395-4485]
G
[124 nt withheld, positions 4487-4610]
CCCATTCGCCATTCAGGCTGCGCAACTGTTGGGAAGGGCGATCGGTGCGGGCCTCTTCGCTATTACGCCA
GTCGACCGCCAATTCAATATGGCGTATATGGACTCATGCCAATTCAATATGGTGGATCTGGACCTGTGCC
AATTCAATATGGCGTATATGGACTCGTGCCAATTCAATATGGTGGATCTGGACCCCAGCCAATTCAATAT
GGCGGACTTGGCACCATGCCAATTCAATATGGCGGACCTGGCACTGTGCCAACTGGGGAGGGGTCTACTT
GGCACGGTGCCAAGTTTGAGGAGGGGTCTTGGCCCTGTGCCAAGTCCGCCATATTGAATTGGCATGGTGC
CAATAATGGCGGCCATATTGGCTATATGCCAGGATCAATATATAGGCAATATCCAATATGGCCCTATGCC
AATATGGCTATTGGCCAGGTTCAATACTATGTATTGGCCCTATGCCATATAGTATTCCATATATGGGTTT
TCCTATTGACGTAGATAGCCCCTCCCAATGGGCGGTCCCATATACCATATATGGGGCTTCCTAATACCGC
CCATAGCCACTCCCCCATTGACGTCAATGGTCTCTATATATGGTCTTTCCTATTGACGTCATATGGGCGG
TCCTATTGACGTATATGGCGCCTCCCCCATTGACGTCAATTACGGTAAATGGCCCGCCTGGCTCAATGCC
CATTGACGTCAATAGGACCACCCACCATTGACGTCAATGGGATGGCTCATTGCCCATTCATATCCGTTCT
CACGCCCCCTATTGACGTCAATGACGGTAAATGGCCCACTTGGCAGTACATCAATATCTATTAATAGTAA
CTTGGCAAGTACATTACTATTGGAAGTACGCCAGGGTACATTGGCAGTACTCCCATTGACGTCAATGGCG
GTAAATGGCCCGCGATGGCTGCCAAGTACATCCCCATTGACGTCAATGGGGAGGGGCAATGACGCAAATG
GGCGTTCCATTGACGTAAATGGGCGGTAGGCGTGCCTAATGGGAGGTCTATATAAGCAATGCTCGTTTAG
GGAACCGCCATTCTGCC
